Addgene plasmid #51280: pMal-E4rGel
Purpose: Expresses a fibronectin fusion with gelonin targeting EGFR in bacteria
Depositing lab: Dane Wittrup. Depositing organization: Massachusetts Institute of Technology. Publication: Convergent potency of internalized gelonin immunotoxins across varied cell lines, antigens, and targeting moieties. Pirie CM, Hackel BJ, Rosenblum MG, Wittrup KD. J Biol Chem. 2011 Feb 11;286(6):4165-72. doi: 10.1074/jbc.M110.186973. Epub 2010 Dec 7. PubMed 21138845.
Backbone
  Vector backbone: pMal
  Backbone manufacturer: NEB
  Total vector size (bp): 7800
  Vector type: Bacterial Expression
Growth in bacteria
  Bacterial resistance: Ampicillin, 100 μg/mL
  Growth temperature: 37°C
  Growth strain: XL1 Blue
  Copy number: Unknown
Gene/Insert
  Gene/Insert name: E4rGel
Terms and licenses: Academic/Nonprofit Terms; Industry Terms: Not Available to Industry
How to cite: pMal-E4rGel was a gift from Dane Wittrup (Addgene plasmid # 51280 ; http://n2t.net/addgene:51280 ; RRID:Addgene_51280)
