[The description below was written by a language model from this plasmid's Addgene catalogue record and pLannotate feature annotations shown in this document.]
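Description:
pMal-E4rGel is a bacterial expression plasmid built on the NEB pMal backbone, designed to produce an EGFR-targeted immunotoxin in E. coli. It is maintained through a ColE1/pMB1-type origin accompanied by the pBR322 bom region and the rop gene, which normally holds copy number down, and it is selected with ampicillin through the bla (AmpR) cassette. An M13 phage origin is also present, allowing single-stranded DNA production with helper phage. The catalogue lists the plasmid at about 7.8 kb, while the depositor's full sequence record is 7,697 nt. A short RSF ori fragment called at the start of the record is probably just an annotation match to sequence adjoining the main origin, not a second functional replicon.

The expression unit is driven by the strong hybrid tac promoter with a downstream lac operator. A plasmid-borne lacI gene under the lacIq promoter supplies abundant repressor, so expression stays off until it is induced with IPTG. The open reading frame begins with maltose-binding protein in a version lacking its signal sequence, so the fusion remains cytosolic; MBP typically aids solubility and permits amylose-affinity purification. Downstream of MBP lie a fragment of human fibronectin, corresponding to the engineered EGFR-binding fibronectin moiety (E4), and then a fragment of gelonin, the ribosome-inactivating protein toxin from Suregada multiflora (rGel). A residual lacZα fragment from the backbone follows the insert, and transcription ends at the rrnB T1 and T2 terminators. The annotations do not identify linkers or a protease cleavage site between the domains. The purified fusion serves to deliver gelonin into EGFR-expressing cells for studies of immunotoxin potency and internalization.
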