Features (pLannotate 1.2.2; 21 found; start..end, strand, type, name):
      1..71      +  rep_origin     RSF ori (fragment): Plasmids containing the RSF 1030 origin of replication can be propagated in E. coli cells that contain additional plasmids with compatible origins.
     76..218     -  misc_feature   bom: basis of mobility region from pBR322
    320..511     -  CDS            rop: Rop protein, which maintains plasmids at low copy number; rop
    528..908     +  CDS            YPB1_ECOLX: Protein predicted: Swiss-Prot protein existence level 4. From Escherichia coli.
   1007..1084    +  promoter       lacIq promoter: lacI (mutant); In the lacIq allele, a single base change in the promoter boosts expression of the lacI gene about 10-fold.
   1085..2167    +  CDS            lacI: lac repressor; lacI; The lac repressor binds to the lac operator to inhibit transcription in E. coli. This inhibition can be relieved by adding lactose or isopropyl-β-D-thiogalactopyranoside (IPTG).
   2180..2201    +  protein_bind   CAP binding site: CAP binding activates transcription in the presence of cAMP. E. coli catabolite activator protein
   2220..2237    +  promoter       tet promoter (fragment): E. coli promoter for tetracycline efflux protein gene
   2410..2438    +  promoter       tac promoter: strong E. coli promoter; hybrid between the trp and lac UV5 promoters
   2446..2462    +  protein_bind   lac operator: The lac repressor binds to the lac operator to inhibit transcription in E. coli. This inhibition can be relieved by adding lactose or isopropyl-β-D-thiogalactopyranoside (IPTG). lac repressor encoded by lacI
   2532..3632    +  CDS            MBP: maltose binding protein from E. coli; malE (mutated); This version of the gene does not encode a signal sequence, so MBP will remain in the cytosol.
   3693..4004    +  CDS            FN1 (fragment): FINC_HUMAN - Also known as FN. Experimental evidence at protein level: Swiss-Prot protein existence level 1. [Anastellin]: Binds fibronectin and induces fibril formation. This fibronectin polymer, named superfibronectin, exhibits enhanced adhesive properties. Both anastellin and superfibronectin inhibit tumor growth, angiogenesis and metastasis. Anastellin activates p38 MAPK and inhibits lysophospholipid signaling. From Homo sapiens (Human).
   4026..4778    +  CDS            GEL (fragment): RIPG_SURMU - Experimental evidence at protein level: Swiss-Prot protein existence level 1. From Suregada multiflora (False lime) (Gelonium multiflorum).
   4790..4944    +  CDS            lacZα (fragment): LacZα fragment of β-galactosidase; lacZ fragment
   5037..5152    +  ncRNA          5S rRNA: Accession: RF00001 - 5S ribosomal RNA
   5156..5242    +  terminator     rrnB T1 terminator: Escherichia coli rrnB; transcription terminator T1 from the E. coli rrnB gene
   5334..5361    +  terminator     rrnB T2 terminator: transcription terminator T2 from the E. coli rrnB gene
   5381..5472    +  promoter       AmpR promoter: bla
   5473..6333    +  CDS            AmpR: β-lactamase; bla; confers resistance to ampicillin, carbenicillin, and related antibiotics
   6375..6888    -  rep_origin     M13 ori (sequence partly withheld): M13 bacteriophage origin of replication; arrow indicates direction of (+) strand synthesis
   6999..7587    +  rep_origin     ori: high-copy-number ColE1/pMB1/pBR322/pUC origin of replication
>Addgene plasmid #51280 | pMal-E4rGel | depositor full sequence | sequence record 77958 | pMal-E4rGel
TGAGTGAGCTGATACCGCTCGCCGCAGCCGAACGACCGAGCGCAGCGAGTCAGTGAGCGAGGAAGCGGAA
GAGCGCCTGATGCGGTATTTTCTCCTTACGCATCTGTGCGGTATTTCACACCGCATATATGGTGCACTCT
CAGTACAATCTGCTCTGATGCCGCATAGTTAAGCCAGTATACACTCCGCTATCGCTACGTGACTGGGTCA
TGGCTGCGCCCCGACACCCGCCAACACCCGCTGACGCGCCCTGACGGGCTTGTCTGCTCCCGGCATCCGC
TTACAGACAAGCTGTGACCGTCTCCGGGAGCTGCATGTGTCAGAGGTTTTCACCGTCATCACCGAAACGC
GCGAGGCAGCTGCGGTAAAGCTCATCAGCGTGGTCGTGCAGCGATTCACAGATGTCTGCCTGTTCATCCG
CGTCCAGCTCGTTGAGTTTCTCCAGAAGCGTTAATGTCTGGCTTCTGATAAAGCGGGCCATGTTAAGGGC
GGTTTTTTCCTGTTTGGTCACTGATGCCTCCGTGTAAGGGGGATTTCTGTTCATGGGGGTAATGATACCG
ATGAAACGAGAGAGGATGCTCACGATACGGGTTACTGATGATGAACATGCCCGGTTACTGGAACGTTGTG
AGGGTAAACAACTGGCGGTATGGATGCGGCGGGACCAGAGAAAAATCACTCAGGGTCAATGCCAGCGCTT
CGTTAATACAGATGTAGGTGTTCCACAGGGTAGCCAGCAGCATCCTGCGATGCAGATCCGGAACATAATG
GTGCAGGGCGCTGACTTCCGCGTTTCCAGACTTTACGAAACACGGAAACCGAAGACCATTCATGTTGTTG
CTCAGGTCGCAGACGTTTTGCAGCAGCAGTCGCTTCACGTTCGCTCGCGTATCGGTGATTCATTCTGCTA
ACCAGTAAGGCAACCCCGCCAGCCTAGCCGGGTCCTCAACGACAGGAGCACGATCATGCGCACCCGTGGC
CAGGACCCAACGCTGCCCGAAATTCCGACACCATCGAATGGTGCAAAACCTTTCGCGGTATGGCATGATA
GCGCCCGGAAGAGAGTCAATTCAGGGTGGTGAATGTGAAACCAGTAACGTTATACGATGTCGCAGAGTAT
GCCGGTGTCTCTTATCAGACCGTTTCCCGCGTGGTGAACCAGGCCAGCCACGTTTCTGCGAAAACGCGGG
AAAAAGTGGAAGCGGCGATGGCGGAGCTGAATTACATTCCCAACCGCGTGGCACAACAACTGGCGGGCAA
ACAGTCGTTGCTGATTGGCGTTGCCACCTCCAGTCTGGCCCTGCACGCGCCGTCGCAAATTGTCGCGGCG
ATTAAATCTCGCGCCGATCAACTGGGTGCCAGCGTGGTGGTGTCGATGGTAGAACGAAGCGGCGTCGAAG
CCTGTAAAGCGGCGGTGCACAATCTTCTCGCGCAACGCGTCAGTGGGCTGATCATTAACTATCCGCTGGA
TGACCAGGATGCCATTGCTGTGGAAGCTGCCTGCACTAATGTTCCGGCGTTATTTCTTGATGTCTCTGAC
CAGACACCCATCAACAGTATTATTTTCTCCCATGAAGACGGTACGCGACTGGGCGTGGAGCATCTGGTCG
CATTGGGTCACCAGCAAATCGCGCTGTTAGCGGGCCCATTAAGTTCTGTCTCGGCGCGTCTGCGTCTGGC
TGGCTGGCATAAATATCTCACTCGCAATCAAATTCAGCCGATAGCGGAACGGGAAGGCGACTGGAGTGCC
ATGTCCGGTTTTCAACAAACCATGCAAATGCTGAATGAGGGCATCGTTCCCACTGCGATGCTGGTTGCCA
ACGATCAGATGGCGCTGGGCGCAATGCGCGCCATTACCGAGTCCGGGCTGCGCGTTGGTGCGGATATCTC
GGTAGTGGGATACGACGATACCGAAGACAGCTCATGTTATATCCCGCCGTTAACCACCATCAAACAGGAT
TTTCGCCTGCTGGGGCAAACCAGCGTGGACCGCTTGCTGCAACTCTCTCAGGGCCAGGCGGTGAAGGGCA
ATCAGCTGTTGCCCGTCTCACTGGTGAAAAGAAAAACCACCCTGGCGCCCAATACGCAAACCGCCTCTCC
CCGCGCGTTGGCCGATTCATTAATGCAGCTGGCACGACAGGTTTCCCGACTGGAAAGCGGGCAGTGAGCG
CAACGCAATTAATGTAAGTTAGCTCACTCATTAGGCACAATTCTCATGTTTGACAGCTTATCATCGACTG
CACGGTGCACCAATGCTTCTGGCGTCAGGCAGCCATCGGAAGCTGTGGTATGGCTGTGCAGGTCGTAAAT
CACTGCATAATTCGTGTCGCTCAAGGCGCACTCCCGTTCTGGATAATGTTTTTTGCGCCGACATCATAAC
GGTTCTGGCAAATATTCTGAAATGAGCTGTTGACAATTAATCATCGGCTCGTATAATGTGTGGAATTGTG
AGCGGATAACAATTTCACACAGGAAACAGCCAGTCCGTTTAGGTGTTTTCACGAGCACTTCACCAACAAG
GACCATAGCATATGAAAATCGAAGAAGGTAAACTGGTAATCTGGATTAACGGCGATAAAGGCTATAACGG
TCTCGCTGAAGTCGGTAAGAAATTCGAGAAAGATACCGGAATTAAAGTCACCGTTGAGCATCCGGATAAA
CTGGAAGAGAAATTCCCACAGGTTGCGGCAACTGGCGATGGCCCTGACATTATCTTCTGGGCACACGACC
GCTTTGGTGGCTACGCTCAATCTGGCCTGTTGGCTGAAATCACCCCGGACAAAGCGTTCCAGGACAAGCT
GTATCCGTTTACCTGGGATGCCGTACGTTACAACGGCAAGCTGATTGCTTACCCGATCGCTGTTGAAGCG
TTATCGCTGATTTATAACAAAGATCTGCTGCCGAACCCGCCAAAAACCTGGGAAGAGATCCCGGCGCTGG
ATAAAGAACTGAAAGCGAAAGGTAAGAGCGCGCTGATGTTCAACCTGCAAGAACCGTACTTCACCTGGCC
GCTGATTGCTGCTGACGGGGGTTATGCGTTCAAGTATGAAAACGGCAAGTACGACATTAAAGACGTGGGC
GTGGATAACGCTGGCGCGAAAGCGGGTCTGACCTTCCTGGTTGACCTGATTAAAAACAAACACATGAATG
CAGACACCGATTACTCCATCGCAGAAGCTGCCTTTAATAAAGGCGAAACAGCGATGACCATCAACGGCCC
GTGGGCATGGTCCAACATCGACACCAGCAAAGTGAATTATGGTGTAACGGTACTGCCGACCTTCAAGGGT
CAACCATCCAAACCGTTCGTTGGCGTGCTGAGCGCAGGTATTAACGCCGCCAGTCCGAACAAAGAGCTGG
CAAAAGAGTTCCTCGAAAACTATCTGCTGACTGATGAAGGTCTGGAAGCGGTTAATAAAGACAAACCGCT
GGGTGCCGTAGCGCTGAAGTCTTACGAGGAAGAGTTGGCGAAAGATCCACGTATTGCCGCCACTATGGAA
AACGCCCAGAAAGGTGAAATCATGCCGAACATCCCGCAGATGTCCGCTTTCTGGTATGCCGTGCGTACTG
CGGTGATCAACGCCGCCAGCGGTCGTCAGACTGTCGATGAAGCCCTGAAAGACGCGCAGACTAATTCGAG
CTCGAACAACAACAACAATAACAATAACAACAACCTCGGGATCGAGGGAAGGATTTCAGAATTCGCTAGC
GTTTCTGATGTTCCGAGGGACCTGGAAGTTGTTGCTGCGACCCCCACCAGCCTACTGATCAGCTGGTATC
ATCCTTTCTATTATGTCGCGCATTCTTACAGGATCACTTACGGAGAAACAGGAGGAAATAGCCCTGTCCA
GGAGTTCACTGTGCCTCGTTCGCCCTGGTTTGCTACCATCAGCGGCCTTAAACCTGGAGTTGATTATACC
ATCACTGTGTATGCTGTCACTGATAGTAACGGTTCTCATCCAATTTCCATTAATTACCGAACAGAAATTG
ACAAACCATCCCAGGGATCCGGAGGTGGAGGTAGCGGTCTGGACACGGTTTCTTTCTCTACTAAAGGTGC
CACTTACATTACCTACGTTAACTTCCTGAACGAACTGCGCGTGAAACTGAAACCGGAGGGCAACAGCCAC
GGTATCCCGCTGCTGCGTAAAAAGTGTGACGACCCGGGTAAATGCTTTGTCCTGGTGGCGCTGTCTAATG
ACAACGGTCAGCTGGCTGAAATTGCCATTGACGTGACGTCTGTTTACGTTGTAGGCTACCAGGTGCGTAA
TCGCTCTTACTTCTTTAAGGATGCACCGGATGCAGCGTATGAGGGCCTGTTCAAAAACACCATCAAGACC
CGTCTGCATTTCGGCGGCTCTTACCCGTCCCTGGAGGGCGAGAAAGCGTACCGCGAAACCACCGAACTGG
GCATTGAGCCGCTGCGTATCGGCATCAAAAAGCTGGACGAGAATGCAATCGATAACTACAAACCGACCGA
AATCGCTTCCTCCCTGCTGGTTGTTATCCAAATGGTGTCCGAGGCCGCCCGTTTCACTTTCATCGAAAAC
CAGATTCGTAACAACTTCCAGCAGCGTATTCGTCCGGCCAACAACACCATTTCCCTGGAAAACAAATGGG
GTAAGCTGAGCTTTCAGATTCGCACCTCTGGTGCGAACGGTATGTTTTCTGAAGCAGTGGAACTGGAACG
TGCAAATGGTAAAAAGTACTATGTGACTGCCGTGGATCAAGTTAAACCGAAAATCGCACTGCTGAAATTC
GTGGATAAGGACCCGAAATAGAAGCTTGGCACTGGCCGTCGTTTTACAACGTCGTGACTGGGAAAACCCT
GGCGTTACCCAACTTAATCGCCTTGCAGCACATCCCCCTTTCGCCAGCTGGCGTAATAGCGAAGAGGCCC
GCACCGATCGCCCTTCCCAACAGTTGCGCAGCCTGAATGGCGAATGGCAGCTTGGCTGTTTTGGCGGATG
AGATAAGATTTTCAGCCTGATACAGATTAAATCAGAACGCAGAAGCGGTCTGATAAAACAGAATTTGCCT
GGCGGCAGTAGCGCGGTGGTCCCACCTGACCCCATGCCGAACTCAGAAGTGAAACGCCGTAGCGCCGATG
GTAGTGTGGGGTCTCCCCATGCGAGAGTAGGGAACTGCCAGGCATCAAATAAAACGAAAGGCTCAGTCGA
AAGACTGGGCCTTTCGTTTTATCTGTTGTTTGTCGGTGAACGCTCTCCTGAGTAGGACAAATCCGCCGGG
AGCGGATTTGAACGTTGCGAAGCAACGGCCCGGAGGGTGGCGGGCAGGACGCCCGCCATAAACTGCCAGG
CATCAAATTAAGCAGAAGGCCATCCTGACGGATGGCCTTTTTGCGTTTCTACAAACTCTTTTTGTTTATT
TTTCTAAATACATTCAAATATGTATCCGCTCATGAGACAATAACCCTGATAAATGCTTCAATAATATTGA
AAAAGGAAGAGTATGAGTATTCAACATTTCCGTGTCGCCCTTATTCCCTTTTTTGCGGCATTTTGCCTTC
CTGTTTTTGCTCACCCAGAAACGCTGGTGAAAGTAAAAGATGCTGAAGATCAGTTGGGTGCACGAGTGGG
TTACATCGAACTGGATCTCAACAGCGGTAAGATCCTTGAGAGTTTTCGCCCCGAAGAACGTTCTCCAATG
ATGAGCACTTTTAAAGTTCTGCTATGTGGCGCGGTATTATCCCGTGTTGACGCCGGGCAAGAGCAACTCG
GTCGCCGCATACACTATTCTCAGAATGACTTGGTTGAGTACTCACCAGTCACAGAAAAGCATCTTACGGA
TGGCATGACAGTAAGAGAATTATGCAGTGCTGCCATAACCATGAGTGATAACACTGCGGCCAACTTACTT
CTGACAACGATCGGAGGACCGAAGGAGCTAACCGCTTTTTTGCACAACATGGGGGATCATGTAACTCGCC
TTGATCGTTGGGAACCGGAGCTGAATGAAGCCATACCAAACGACGAGCGTGACACCACGATGCCTGTAGC
AATGGCAACAACGTTGCGCAAACTATTAACTGGCGAACTACTTACTCTAGCTTCCCGGCAACAATTAATA
GACTGGATGGAGGCGGATAAAGTTGCAGGACCACTTCTGCGCTCGGCCCTTCCGGCTGGCTGGTTTATTG
CTGATAAATCTGGAGCCGGTGAGCGTGGGTCTCGCGGTATCATTGCAGCACTGGGGCCAGATGGTAAGCC
CTCCCGTATCGTAGTTATCTACACGACGGGGAGTCAGGCAACTATGGATGAACGAAATAGACAGATCGCT
GAGATAGGTGCCTCACTGATTAAGCATTGGTAACTGTCAGACCAAGTTTACTCATATATACTTTAGATTG
ATT
[38 nt withheld, positions 6374-6411]
A
[37 nt withheld, positions 6413-6449]
ATTTTGTTAAAATTCGCGTTAAATTTTTGTTAAATCAGCTCATTTTTTAACCAATAGGCCGAAATCGGCA
AAATCCCTTATAAATCAAAAGAATAGACCGAGATAGGGT
[37 nt withheld, positions 6559-6595]
AAAGAACGTGGACTCCAACGTCAAAGG
[141 nt withheld, positions 6623-6763]
G
[125 nt withheld, positions 6765-6889]
AAAGGATCTAGGTGAAGATCCTTTTTGATAATCTCATGACCAAAATCCCTTAACGTGAGTTTTCGTTCCA
CTGAGCGTCAGACCCCGTAGAAAAGATCAAAGGATCTTCTTGAGATCCTTTTTTTCTGCGCGTAATCTGC
TGCTTGCAAACAAAAAAACCACCGCTACCAGCGGTGGTTTGTTTGCCGGATCAAGAGCTACCAACTCTTT
TTCCGAAGGTAACTGGCTTCAGCAGAGCGCAGATACCAAATACTGTCCTTCTAGTGTAGCCGTAGTTAGG
CCACCACTTCAAGAACTCTGTAGCACCGCCTACATACCTCGCTCTGCTAATCCTGTTACCAGTGGCTGCT
GCCAGTGGCGATAAGTCGTGTCTTACCGGGTTGGACTCAAGACGATAGTTACCGGATAAGGCGCAGCGGT
CGGGCTGAACGGGGGGTTCGTGCACACAGCCCAGCTTGGAGCGAACGACCTACACCGAACTGAGATACCT
ACAGCGTGAGCTATGAGAAAGCGCCACGCTTCCCGAAGGGAGAAAGGCGGACAGGTATCCGGTAAGCGGC
AGGGTCGGAACAGGAGAGCGCACGAGGGAGCTTCCAGGGGGAAACGCCTGGTATCTTTATAGTCCTGTCG
GGTTTCGCCACCTCTGACTTGAGCGTCGATTTTTGTGATGCTCGTCAGGGGGGCGGAGCCTATGGAAAAA
CGCCAGCAACGCGGCCTTTTTACGGTTCCTGGCCTTTTGCTGGCCTTTTGCTCACATGTTCTTTCCTGCG
TTATCCCCTGATTCTGTGGATAACCGTATTACCGCCTT
