>Addgene plasmid #51280 | pMal-E4rGel | addgene partial sequence | sequence record 78858 | MBP-F 5'-GATGAAGCCCTGAAAGACGCGCAG-3'
CAACAACAATAACAATAACAACAACCTCGGGATCGAGGGAAGGATTTCAGAATTCGCTAGCGTTTCTGAT
GTTCCGAGGGACCTGGAAGTTGTTGCTGCGACCCCCACCAGCCTACTGATCAGCTGGTATCATCCTTTCT
ATTATGTCGCGCATTCTTACAGGATCACTTACGGAGAAACAGGAGGAAATAGCCCTGTCCAGGAGTTCAC
TGTGCCTCGTTCGCCCTGGTTTGCTACCATCAGCGGCCTTAAACCTGGAGTTGATTATACCATCACTGTG
TATGCTGTCACTGATAGTAACGGTTCTCATCCAATTTCCATTAATTACCGAACAGAAATTGACAAACCAT
CCCAGGGATCCGGAGGTGGAGGTAGCGGTCTGGACACGGTTTCTTTCTCTACTAAAGGTGCCACTTACAT
TACCTACGTTAACTTCCTGAACGAACTGCGCGTGAAACTGAAACCGGAGGGCAACAGCCACGGTATCCCG
CTGCTGCGTAAAAAGTGTGACGACCCGGGTAAATGCTTTGTCCTGGTGGCGCTGTCTAATGACAACGGTC
AGCTGGCTGAAATTGCCATTGACGTGACGTCTGTTTACGTTGTAGGCTACCAGGTGCGTAATCGCTCTTA
CTTCTTTAAGGATGCACCGGATGCAGCGTATGAGGGCCTGTTCAAAAACACCATCAAGACCCGTCTGCAT
TTCGGCGGCTCTTACCCGTCCCTGGAGGGCGAGAAAGCGTACCGCGAAACCACCGAACTGGGCATTGAGC
CGCTGCGTATCGGCATCAAAAAGCTGGACGAGAATGCAATCGATAACTACAAACCGACCGAAATCGCTTC
CTCCCTGCTGGTTGTTATCCAAATGGTGTCCGAGGCCGCCCGTTTCACTTTCATCGAAAACCAGATTCGT
AACAACTTCCAGCAGCGTATTCGTCCGGCCAACAACACCATTTCCCTGGAAAACAAATGGGGTAAGCTG
